Addgene plasmid #123544: pMK-rps14 5'UTR
Purpose: MoChlo kit
Depositing lab: Scott Lenaghan & C. Neal Stewart. Depositing organization: University of Tennessee Institute of Agriculture. Publication: MoChlo: A versatile modular cloning toolbox for chloroplast biotechnology. Occhialini A, Piatek A, Pfotenhauer AC, Frazier TP, Stewart CN, Lenaghan S. Plant Physiol. 2019 Jan 24. pii: pp.18.01220. doi: 10.1104/pp.18.01220. PubMed 30679266.
Backbone
  Vector backbone: pMK-T
  Vector type: Synthetic Biology
Growth in bacteria
  Bacterial resistance: Kanamycin, 50 μg/mL
  Growth temperature: 37°C
  Growth strain: Top10
  Copy number: High Copy
Gene/Insert
  Gene/Insert name: rps14 5'UTR
  Cloning method: Restriction Enzyme; 5′ cloning site Unknown (unknown if destroyed)
Terms and licenses: Academic/Nonprofit Terms; Industry Terms: Not Available to Industry
Depositor comments: All inserts have been produced by gene synthesis and cloned in the indicated backbone vector. The insert is a chloroplast 5'UTR fusion designed for Golden-Gate cloning. The Original Material was developed in the performance of research that was funded by Grant Nos. ARPA-E: DE-AR000660 & DARPA: D17AC00016.
How to cite: pMK-rps14 5'UTR was a gift from Scott Lenaghan & C. Neal Stewart (Addgene plasmid # 123544 ; http://n2t.net/addgene:123544 ; RRID:Addgene_123544)
