[The description below was written by a language model from this plasmid's Addgene catalogue record and pLannotate feature annotations shown in this document.]
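Description:
pMK-rps14 5'UTR is a small (about 2.5 kb) synthetic-biology part plasmid from the MoChlo kit, a modular cloning toolbox for chloroplast biotechnology. It is built on the pMK-T backbone, a gene-synthesis cloning vector maintained in E. coli at high copy number through a ColE1/pUC-type origin of replication. Selection is by kanamycin, conferred by an aminoglycoside phosphotransferase (NeoR/KanR) gene that the annotation places directly downstream of the AmpR (bla) promoter. The remaining annotated backbone elements are mostly remnants: partial matches to an M13 origin, lacZα, lacI and an RSF origin, plus an intact T7 promoter. None of these fragments is indicated as having a functional role in the use of the part.

The payload is a synthesized chloroplast 5' untranslated region named for rps14, a plastid gene encoding a small-subunit ribosomal protein. The depositor describes it as a chloroplast 5'UTR fusion designed for Golden Gate cloning. The automated feature table does not annotate the insert itself. By position it probably lies in the unannotated stretch following the T7 promoter, but this is an inference. The record does not state the source species of the UTR, what it is fused to, the type IIS enzyme or the overhangs used, and the 5' cloning site is listed as unknown.

In chloroplast expression cassettes, 5'UTRs influence transcript stability and translation initiation. This plasmid therefore serves as a donor of a regulatory part, to be combined with promoters, coding sequences and 3'UTRs from the same kit when assembling transgene cassettes for plastid engineering.
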