Features (pLannotate 1.2.2; 8 found; start..end, strand, type, name):
      3..134     -  rep_origin     M13 ori (fragment): M13 bacteriophage origin of replication; arrow indicates direction of (+) strand synthesis
    155..311     -  CDS            lacZα (fragment): LacZα fragment of β-galactosidase; lacZ fragment
    320..338     +  promoter       T7 promoter: promoter for bacteriophage T7 RNA polymerase
    569..616     -  CDS            lacI (fragment): lac repressor; lacI; The lac repressor binds to the lac operator to inhibit transcription in E. coli. This inhibition can be relieved by adding lactose or isopropyl-β-D-thiogalactopyranoside (IPTG).
    653..693     -  rep_origin     RSF ori (fragment): Plasmids containing the RSF 1030 origin of replication can be propagated in E. coli cells that contain additional plasmids with compatible origins.
    771..1359    -  rep_origin     ori: high-copy-number ColE1/pMB1/pBR322/pUC origin of replication
   1533..2327    -  CDS            NeoR/KanR: aminoglycoside phosphotransferase confers resistance to neomycin, kanamycin, and G418 (Geneticin®)
   2328..2432    -  promoter       AmpR promoter: bla
>Addgene plasmid #123544 | pMK-rps14 5'UTR | addgene full sequence | sequence record 247936 | Addgene NGS Result
CTAAATTGTAAGCGTTAATATTTTGTTAAAATTCGCGTTAAATTTTTGTTAAATCAGCTCATTTTTTAAC
CAATAGGCCGAAATCGGCAAAATCCCTTATAAATCAAAAGAATAGACCGAGATAGGGTTGAGTGGCCGCT
ACAGGGCGCTCCCATTCGCCATTCAGGCTGCGCAACTGTTGGGAAGGGCGTTTCGGTGCGGGCCTCTTCG
CTATTACGCCAGCTGGCGAAAGGGGGATGTGCTGCAAGGCGATTAAGTTGGGTAACGCCAGGGTTTTCCC
AGTCACGACGTTGTAAAACGACGGCCAGTGAGCGCGACGTAATACGACTCACTATAGGGCGAATTGAAGG
AAGGCCGTCAAGGCCACGTGTCTTGTCCAGAGCTCGGTCTCATACTTATTTTTAATGTGTGTATCTGCGA
TAATCTCATTTCTTTCGACGGAGAGGGGGTCCACCTTCTTCTATTTCTACATCTAGGATTCGACTTGTAT
CATGGATACTAATAGGAATTCAACCATTAATGTGAGACCGGTACCTGGAGCACAAGACTGGCCTCATGGG
CCTTCCTTTCACTGCCCGCTTTCCAGTCGGGAAACCTGTCGTGCCAGCTGCATTAACATGGTCATAGCTG
TTTCCTTGCGTATTGGGCGCTCTCCGCTTCCTCGCTCACTGACTCGCTGCGCTCGGTCGTTCGGGTAAAG
CCTGGGGTGCCTAATGAGCAAAAGGCCAGCAAAAGGCCAGGAACCGTAAAAAGGCCGCGTTGCTGGCGTT
TTTCCATAGGCTCCGCCCCCCTGACGAGCATCACAAAAATCGACGCTCAAGTCAGAGGTGGCGAAACCCG
ACAGGACTATAAAGATACCAGGCGTTTCCCCCTGGAAGCTCCCTCGTGCGCTCTCCTGTTCCGACCCTGC
CGCTTACCGGATACCTGTCCGCCTTTCTCCCTTCGGGAAGCGTGGCGCTTTCTCATAGCTCACGCTGTAG
GTATCTCAGTTCGGTGTAGGTCGTTCGCTCCAAGCTGGGCTGTGTGCACGAACCCCCCGTTCAGCCCGAC
CGCTGCGCCTTATCCGGTAACTATCGTCTTGAGTCCAACCCGGTAAGACACGACTTATCGCCACTGGCAG
CAGCCACTGGTAACAGGATTAGCAGAGCGAGGTATGTAGGCGGTGCTACAGAGTTCTTGAAGTGGTGGCC
TAACTACGGCTACACTAGAAGAACAGTATTTGGTATCTGCGCTCTGCTGAAGCCAGTTACCTTCGGAAAA
AGAGTTGGTAGCTCTTGATCCGGCAAACAAACCACCGCTGGTAGCGGTGGTTTTTTTGTTTGCAAGCAGC
AGATTACGCGCAGAAAAAAAGGATCTCAAGAAGATCCTTTGATCTTTTCTACGGGGTCTGACGCTCAGTG
GAACGAAAACTCACGTTAAGGGATTTTGGTCATGAGATTATCAAAAAGGATCTTCACCTAGATCCTTTTA
AATTAAAAATGAAGTTTTAAATCAATCTAAAGTATATATGAGTAAACTTGGTCTGACAGTTATTAGAAAA
ATTCATCCAGCAGACGATAAAACGCAATACGCTGGCTATCCGGTGCCGCAATGCCATACAGCACCAGAAA
ACGATCCGCCCATTCGCCGCCCAGTTCTTCCGCAATATCACGGGTGGCCAGCGCAATATCCTGATAACGA
TCCGCCACGCCCAGACGGCCGCAATCAATAAAGCCGCTAAAACGGCCATTTTCCACCATAATGTTCGGCA
GGCACGCATCACCATGGGTCACCACCAGATCTTCGCCATCCGGCATGCTCGCTTTCAGACGCGCAAACAG
CTCTGCCGGTGCCAGGCCCTGATGTTCTTCATCCAGATCATCCTGATCCACCAGGCCCGCTTCCATACGG
GTACGCGCACGTTCAATACGATGTTTCGCCTGATGATCAAACGGACAGGTCGCCGGGTCCAGGGTATGCA
GACGACGCATGGCATCCGCCATAATGCTCACTTTTTCTGCCGGCGCCAGATGGCTAGACAGCAGATCCTG
ACCCGGCACTTCGCCCAGCAGCAGCCAATCACGGCCCGCTTCGGTCACCACATCCAGCACCGCCGCACAC
GGAACACCGGTGGTGGCCAGCCAGCTCAGACGCGCCGCTTCATCCTGCAGCTCGTTCAGCGCACCGCTCA
GATCGGTTTTCACAAACAGCACCGGACGACCCTGCGCGCTCAGACGAAACACCGCCGCATCAGAGCAGCC
AATGGTCTGCTGCGCCCAATCATAGCCAAACAGACGTTCCACCCACGCTGCCGGGCTACCCGCATGCAGG
CCATCCTGTTCAATCATACTCTTCCTTTTTCAATATTATTGAAGCATTTATCAGGGTTATTGTCTCATGA
GCGGATACATATTTGAATGTATTTAGAAAAATAAACAAATAGGGGTTCCGCGCACATTTCCCCGAAAAGT
GCCAC
