>Addgene plasmid #123544 | pMK-rps14 5'UTR | depositor partial sequence | sequence record 235711 | rps14 5'UTR
TATTTTTAATGTGTGTATCTGCGATAATCTCATTTCTTTCGACGGAGAGGGGGTCCACCTTCTTCTATTT
CTACATCTAGGATTCGACTTGTATCATGGATACTAATAGGAATTCAACCATT
